LOCUS       Exported 2842 bp ds-DNA circular SYN 12-MAY-2021
DEFINITION  synthetic circular DNA
ACCESSION   .
VERSION     .
KEYWORDS    pKD3
SOURCE      synthetic DNA construct
  ORGANISM  synthetic DNA construct
REFERENCE   1 (bases 1 to 2842)
  AUTHORS   Datsenko KA, Wanner BL
  TITLE     One-step inactivation of chromosomal genes in Escherichia coli K-12
            using PCR products.
  JOURNAL   Proc Natl Acad Sci U S A. 2000 Jun 6;97(12):6640-5.
  PUBMED    10829079
REFERENCE   2 (bases 1 to 2842)
  AUTHORS   .
  TITLE     Direct Submission
  JOURNAL   Exported May 12, 2021 from SnapGene Server 1.1.58
            http://www.snapgene.com
FEATURES             Location/Qualifiers
     source          1..2842
                     /organism="synthetic DNA construct"
                     /mol_type="other DNA"
     terminator      107..193
                     /gene="Escherichia coli rrnB"
                     /label=rrnB T1 terminator
                     /note="transcription terminator T1 from the E. coli rrnB
                     gene"
     terminator      285..312
                     /label=rrnB T2 terminator
                     /note="transcription terminator T2 from the E. coli rrnB
                     gene"
     protein_bind    complement(390..437)
                     /label=FRT
                     /bound_moiety="FLP recombinase from the Saccharomyces
                     cerevisiae 2u plasmid"
                     /note="FLP-mediated recombination occurs in the 8-bp core
                     sequence TCTAGAAA (Turan and Bode, 2011)."
     CDS             complement(454..1113)
                     /codon_start=1
                     /gene="cat"
                     /product="chloramphenicol acetyltransferase"
                     /label=CmR
                     /note="confers resistance to chloramphenicol"
                     /translation="MEKKITGYTTVDISQWHRKEHFEAFQSVAQCTYNQTVQLDITAFL
                     KTVKKNKHKFYPAFIHILARLMNAHPELRMAMKDGELVIWDSVHPCYTVFHEQTETFSS
                     LWSEYHDDFRQFLHIYSQDVACYGENLAYFPKGFIENMFFVSANPWVSFTSFDLNVANM
                     DNFFAPVFTMGKYYTQGDKVLMPLAIQVHHAVCDGFHVGRMLNELQQYCDEWQGGA"
     primer_bind     1028..1047
                     /label=CAT-R
                     /note="Chloramphenicol resistance gene, reverse primer"
     promoter        complement(1114..1216)
                     /label=cat promoter
                     /note="promoter of the E. coli cat gene encoding
                     chloramphenicol acetyltransferase"
     protein_bind    complement(1322..1355)
                     /label=FRT (minimal)
                     /bound_moiety="FLP recombinase from the Saccharomyces
                     cerevisiae 2u plasmid"
                     /note="supports FLP-mediated excision but not integration
                     (Turan and Bode, 2011)"
     rep_origin      1404..1792
                     /label=R6K gamma ori
                     /note="gamma replication origin from E. coli plasmid R6K;
                     requires the R6K initiator protein pi for replication"
     CDS             complement(1894..2754)
                     /codon_start=1
                     /gene="bla"
                     /product="beta-lactamase"
                     /label=AmpR
                     /note="confers resistance to ampicillin, carbenicillin, and
                     related antibiotics"
                     /translation="MSIQHFRVALIPFFAAFCLPVFAHPETLVKVKDAEDQLGARVGYI
                     ELDLNSGKILESFRPEERFPMMSTFKVLLCGAVLSRIDAGQEQLGRRIHYSQNDLVEYS
                     PVTEKHLTDGMTVRELCSAAITMSDNTAANLLLTTIGGPKELTAFLHNMGDHVTRLDRW
                     EPELNEAIPNDERDTTMPVAMATTLRKLLTGELLTLASRQQLIDWMEADKVAGPLLRSA
                     LPAGWFIADKSGAGERGSRGIIAALGPDGKPSRIVVIYTTGSQATMDERNRQIAEIGAS
                     LIKHW"
     primer_bind     2517..2536
                     /label=Amp-R
                     /note="Ampicillin resistance gene, reverse primer"
     promoter        complement(2755..17)
                     /gene="bla"
                     /label=AmpR promoter
ORIGIN
        1 caaatagggg ttccgcgcac atttccccga aaagtgccac ctgcatcgat ggcccccgat
       61 ggtagtgtgg ggtctcccca tgcgagagta gggaactgcc aggcatcaaa taaaatgaaa
      121 ggctcagtcg aaagactggg cctttcgttt tatctgttgt ttgtcggtga acgctctcct
      181 gagtaggaca aatccgccgg gagcggattt gaacgttgcg aagcaacggc ccggagggtg
      241 gcgggcagga cgcccgccat aaactgccag gcatcaaatt aagcagaagg ccatcctgac
      301 ggatggcctt tttgcgtggc cagtgccaag cttgcatgca gattgcagca ttacacgtct
      361 tgagcgattg tgtaggctgg agctgcttcg aagttcctat actttctaga gaataggaac
      421 ttcggaatag gaacttcatt taaatggcgc gccttacgcc ccgccctgcc actcatcgca
      481 gtactgttgt aattcattaa gcattctgcc gacatggaag ccatcacaaa cggcatgatg
      541 aacctgaatc gccagcggca tcagcacctt gtcgccttgc gtataatatt tgcccatggt
      601 gaaaacgggg gcgaagaagt tgtccatatt ggccacgttt aaatcaaaac tggtgaaact
      661 cacccaggga ttggctgaga cgaaaaacat attctcaata aaccctttag ggaaataggc
      721 caggttttca ccgtaacacg ccacatcttg cgaatatatg tgtagaaact gccggaaatc
      781 gtcgtggtat tcactccaga gcgatgaaaa cgtttcagtt tgctcatgga aaacggtgta
      841 acaagggtga acactatccc atatcaccag ctcaccgtct ttcattgcca tacgtaattc
      901 cggatgagca ttcatcaggc gggcaagaat gtgaataaag gccggataaa acttgtgctt
      961 atttttcttt acggtcttta aaaaggccgt aatatccagc tgaacggtct ggttataggt
     1021 acattgagca actgactgaa atgcctcaaa atgttcttta cgatgccatt gggatatatc
     1081 aacggtggta tatccagtga tttttttctc cattttagct tccttagctc ctgaaaatct
     1141 cgacaactca aaaaatacgc ccggtagtga tcttatttca ttatggtgaa agttggaacc
     1201 tcttacgtgc cgatcaacgt ctcattttcg ccaaaagttg gcccagggct tcccggtatc
     1261 aacagggaca ccaggattta tttattctgc gaagtgatct tccgtcacag gtaggcgcgc
     1321 cgaagttcct atactttcta gagaatagga acttcggaat aggaactaag gaggatattc
     1381 atatggacca tggctaattc ccatgtcagc cgttaagtgt tcctgtgtca ctcaaaattg
     1441 ctttgagagg ctctaagggc ttctcagtgc gttacatccc tggcttgttg tccacaaccg
     1501 ttaaacctta aaagctttaa aagccttata tattcttttt tttcttataa aacttaaaac
     1561 cttagaggct atttaagttg ctgatttata ttaattttat tgttcaaaca tgagagctta
     1621 gtacgtgaaa catgagagct tagtacgtta gccatgagag cttagtacgt tagccatgag
     1681 ggtttagttc gttaaacatg agagcttagt acgttaaaca tgagagctta gtacgtgaaa
     1741 catgagagct tagtacgtac tatcaacagg ttgaactgct gatcttcaga tcctctacgc
     1801 cggacgcatc gtggccggat cttgcggccg caaaaattaa aaatgaagtt ttaaatcaat
     1861 ctaaagtata tatgagtaaa cttggtctga cagttaccaa tgcttaatca gtgaggcacc
     1921 tatctcagcg atctgtctat ttcgttcatc catagttgcc tgactccccg tcgtgtagat
     1981 aactacgata cgggagggct taccatctgg ccccagtgct gcaatgatac cgcgagaccc
     2041 acgctcaccg gctccagatt tatcagcaat aaaccagcca gccggaaggg ccgagcgcag
     2101 aagtggtcct gcaactttat ccgcctccat ccagtctatt aattgttgcc gggaagctag
     2161 agtaagtagt tcgccagtta atagtttgcg caacgttgtt gccattgcta caggcatcgt
     2221 ggtgtcacgc tcgtcgtttg gtatggcttc attcagctcc ggttcccaac gatcaaggcg
     2281 agttacatga tcccccatgt tgtgcaaaaa agcggttagc tccttcggtc ctccgatcgt
     2341 tgtcagaagt aagttggccg cagtgttatc actcatggtt atggcagcac tgcataattc
     2401 tcttactgtc atgccatccg taagatgctt ttctgtgact ggtgagtact caaccaagtc
     2461 attctgagaa tagtgtatgc ggcgaccgag ttgctcttgc ccggcgtcaa tacgggataa
     2521 taccgcgcca catagcagaa ctttaaaagt gctcatcatt ggaaaacgtt cttcggggcg
     2581 aaaactctca aggatcttac cgctgttgag atccagttcg atgtaaccca ctcgtgcacc
     2641 caactgatct tcagcatctt ttactttcac cagcgtttct gggtgagcaa aaacaggaag
     2701 gcaaaatgcc gcaaaaaagg gaataagggc gacacggaaa tgttgaatac tcatactctt
     2761 cctttttcaa tattattgaa gcatttatca gggttattgt ctcatgagcg gatacatatt
     2821 tgaatgtatt tagaaaaata aa
//
