>Addgene plasmid #45604 | pKD3 | analyzer sequence | sequence record 63915
GTACGTACTAAGCTCTCATGTTTCACGTACTAAGCTCTCATGTTTAACGTACTAAGCTCTCATGTTTAAC
GAACTAAACCCTCATGGCTAACGTACTAAGCTCTCATGGCTAACGTACTAAGCTCTCATGTTTCACGTAC
TAAGCTCTCATGTTTGAACAATAAAATTAATATAAATCAGCAACTTAAATAGCCTCTAAGGTTTTAAGTT
TTATAAGAAAAAAAAGAATATATAAGGCTTTTAAAGCTTTTAAGGTTTAACGGTTGTGGACAACAAGCCA
GGGATGTAACGCACTGAGAAGCCCTTAGAGCCTCTCAAAGCAATTTTCAGTGACACAGGAACACTTAACG
GCTGACATGGGAATTAGCCATGGTCCATATGAATATCCTCCTTAGTTCCTATTCCGAAGTTCCTATTCTC
TAGAAAGTATAGGAACTTCGGCGCGCCTACCTGTGACGGAAGATCACTTCGCAGAATAAATAAATCCTGG
TGTCCCTGTTGATACCGGGAAGCCCTGGGCCAACTTTTGGCGAAAATGAGACGTTGATCGGCACGTAAGA
GGTTCCAACTTTCACCATAATGAAATAAGATCACTACCGGGCGTATTTTTTGAGTTGTCGAGATTTTCAG
GAGCTAAGGAAGCTAAAATGGAGAAAAAAATCACTGGATATACCACCGTTGATATATCCCAATGGCATCG
TAAAGAACATTTTGAGGCATTTCAGTCAGTTGCTCAATGTACCTATAACCAGACCGTTCAGCTGGATATT
ACGGCCTTTTTAAAGACCGTAAAGAAAAATAAGCACAAGTTTTATCCGGCCTTTATTCACATTCTTGCCC
GCCTGATGAATGCTCATCCGGAATTACGTATGGCAATGAAAGACGGTGAGCTGGTGATATGGGATAGTGT
TCACCCTTGTTACACCGTTTTCCATGAGCAAACTGAAACGTTTTCATCGCTCTGGAGTGAATACCACGAC
GATTTCCGGCAGTTTCTACACATATATTCGCAAGATGTGGCGTGTTACGGTGAAAACCTGGCCTATTTCC
CTAAAGGGTTTATTGAGAATATGTTTTTCGTCTCAGCCAATCCCTGGGTGAGTTTCACCAGTTTTGATTT
AAACGTGGCCAATATGGACAACTTCTTCGCCCCCGTTTTCACCATGGGCAAATATTATACGCAAGGCGAC
AAGGTGCTGATGCCGCTGGCGATTCAGGTTCATCATGCCGTTTGTGATGGCTTCCATGTCGGCAGAATGC
TTAATGAATTACAACAGTACTGCGATGAGTGGCAGGGCGGGGCGTAAGGCGCGCCATTTAAATGAAGTTC
CTATTCCGAAGTTCCTATTCTCTAGAAAGTATAGGAACTTCGAAGCAGCTCCAGCCTACACAATCGCTCA
AGACGTGTAATGCTGCAATCTGCATGCAAGCTTGGCACTGGCCACGCAAAAAGGCCATCCGTCAGGATGG
CCTTCTGCTTAATTTGATGCCTGGCAGTTTATGGCGGGCGTCCTGCCCGCCACCCTCCGGGCCGTTGCTT
CGCAACGTTCAAATCCGCTCCCGGCGGATTTGTCCTACTCAGGAGAGCGTTCACCGACAAACAACAGATA
AAACGAAAGGCCCAGTCTTTCGACTGAGCCTTTCATTTTATTTGATGCCTGGCAGTTCCCTACTCTCGCA
TGGGGAGACCCCACACTACCATCGGGGGCCATCGATGCAGGTGGCACTTTTCGGGGAAATGTGCGCGGAA
CCCCTATTTGTTTATTTTTCTAAATACATTCAAATATGTATCCGCTCATGAGACAATAACCCTGATAAAT
GCTTCAATAATATTGAAAAAGGAAGAGTATGAGTATTCAACATTTCCGTGTCGCCCTTATTCCCTTTTTT
GCGGCATTTTGCCTTCCTGTTTTTGCTCACCCAGAAACGCTGGTGAAAGTAAAAGATGCTGAAGATCAGT
TGGGTGCACGAGTGGGTTACATCGAACTGGATCTCAACAGCGGTAAGATCCTTGAGAGTTTTCGCCCCGA
AGAACGTTTTCCAATGATGAGCACTTTTAAAGTTCTGCTATGTGGCGCGGTATTATCCCGTATTGACGCC
GGGCAAGAGCAACTCGGTCGCCGCATACACTATTCTCAGAATGACTTGGTTGAGTACTCACCAGTCACAG
AAAAGCATCTTACGGATGGCATGACAGTAAGAGAATTATGCAGTGCTGCCATAACCATGAGTGATAACAC
TGCGGCCAACTTACTTCTGACAACGATCGGAGGACCGAAGGAGCTAACCGCTTTTTTGCACAACATGGGG
GATCATGTAACTCGCCTTGATCGTTGGGAACCGGAGCTGAATGAAGCCATACCAAACGACGAGCGTGACA
CCACGATGCCTGTAGCAATGGCAACAACGTTGCGCAAACTATTAACTGGCGAACTACTTACTCTAGCTTC
CCGGCAACAATTAATAGACTGGATGGAGGCGGATAAAGTTGCAGGACCACTTCTGCGCTCGGCCCTTCCG
GCTGGCTGGTTTATTGCTGATAAATCTGGAGCCGGTGAGCGTGGGTCTCGCGGTATCATTGCAGCACTGG
GGCCAGATGGTAAGCCCTCCCGTATCGTAGTTATCTACACGACGGGGAGTCAGGCAACTATGGATGAACG
AAATAGACAGATCGCTGAGATAGGTGCCTCACTGATTAAGCATTGGTAACTGTCAGACCAAGTTTACTCA
TATATACTTTAGATTGATTTAAAACTTCATTTTTAATTTTTGCGGCCGCAAGATCCGCAGTTCAACCTGT
TGATA
Features (pLannotate 1.2.2; 9 found; start..end, strand, type, name):
    406..439     +  protein_bind   FRT (minimal): supports FLP-mediated excision but not integration (Turan and Bode, 2011) FLP recombinase from the Saccharomyces cerevisiae 2μ plasmid
    545..647     +  promoter       cat promoter: promoter of the E. coli cat gene encoding chloramphenicol acetyltransferase
    648..1307    +  CDS            CmR: chloramphenicol acetyltransferase; cat; confers resistance to chloramphenicol
   1324..1371    +  protein_bind   FRT: FLP-mediated recombination occurs in the 8-bp core sequence TCTAGAAA (Turan and Bode, 2011). FLP recombinase from the Saccharomyces cerevisiae 2μ plasmid
   1449..1476    -  terminator     rrnB T2 terminator: transcription terminator T2 from the E. coli rrnB gene
   1568..1654    -  terminator     rrnB T1 terminator: Escherichia coli rrnB; transcription terminator T1 from the E. coli rrnB gene
   1744..1848    +  promoter       AmpR promoter: bla
   1849..2709    +  CDS            AmpR: β-lactamase; bla; confers resistance to ampicillin, carbenicillin, and related antibiotics
   2780..357     +  rep_origin     R6K γ ori (across the origin): γ replication origin from E. coli plasmid R6K; requires the R6K initiator protein pi for replication
