[The description below was written by a language model from this plasmid's Addgene catalogue record, the feature table of its GenBank file and pLannotate feature annotations shown in this document.]
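Description:
pKD3 is a small bacterial template plasmid (about 2.8 kb; the catalogue lists 2804 bp, while the two sequence records on file are 2805 and 2842 bp) built on the pANTSγ backbone. It is not an expression vector in the usual sense. Instead it supplies an FRT-flanked chloramphenicol resistance cassette for PCR amplification. It replicates from the R6K γ origin, which works only when the R6K initiator protein π is supplied in trans, so the plasmid is propagated in a pir+ host such as the listed DH5α λpir strain and cannot persist in ordinary E. coli. Selection is with ampicillin, through bla and its own promoter on the backbone, and with chloramphenicol through the cassette. The catalogue's "R6K" promoter entry appears to refer to the origin region and the sequencing primer site, not to a true promoter.

The payload is the cat gene, originally from pSC140, driven by its native cat promoter and bracketed by two FRT sites, one annotated as full-length and one as minimal. The rrnB T1 and T2 terminators lie just outside the cassette. In the one-step gene inactivation method named in the associated publication, the cassette is amplified as a PCR product and used to replace a chromosomal gene in E. coli K-12, with chloramphenicol resistance marking the replacement. Because the template cannot replicate in non-pir strains, carry-over plasmid does not yield false positives. FLP recombinase can then excise the marker, leaving a single FRT scar. According to the depositor, this scar is identical to the one left by the sister plasmid pKD4. It has stop codons in all six reading frames, plus an idealized ribosome binding site and start codon that support expression of downstream genes.
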