Addgene plasmid #45604: pKD3
Depositing lab: Barry L. Wanner. Depositing organization: Purdue University. Publication: One-step inactivation of chromosomal genes in Escherichia coli K-12 using PCR products. Datsenko KA, Wanner BL. Proc Natl Acad Sci U S A. 2000 Jun 6;97(12):6640-5. 10.1073/pnas.120163297 PubMed 10829079.
Backbone
  Vector backbone: pANTSγ
  Backbone manufacturer: M. Koob (University of Wisconsin, Madison)
  Total vector size (bp): 2804
  Vector type: Bacterial Expression
Growth in bacteria
  Bacterial resistance: Chloramphenicol and Ampicillin, 25 & 100 μg/mL
  Growth temperature: 37°C
  Growth strain: DH5a lambda pir
  Copy number: Unknown
Gene/Insert
  Gene/Insert name: FRT-cat-FRT
  Promoter: R6K
  Cloning method: Unknown
  Sequencing primers: 5′ R6K-3'; 3′ rrnB-T1-term-F
Terms and licenses: Academic/Nonprofit Terms; Industry Terms: Not Available to Industry
Depositor comments: This is a template plasmids for frt-flanked cat cassette. The cat cassette originally came from pSC140. pKD3 and pKD4 are identical except for the region between the FRT sites, so they create an identical scar that has stop codons in all six reading frames. As drawn in the map, this scar has an idealized ribosome binding site and start codon for downstream (rightward) gene expression.
How to cite: pKD3 was a gift from Barry L. Wanner (Addgene plasmid # 45604 ; http://n2t.net/addgene:45604 ; RRID:Addgene_45604)
