>Addgene plasmid #45604 | pKD3 | addgene partial sequence | sequence record 65112 | R6K-3
TTTTGAGTGACACAGGAACACTTAACGGCTGACATGGGAATTAGCCATGGTCCATATGAATATCCTCCTT
AGTTCCTATTCCGAAGTTCCTATTCTCTAGAAAGTATAGGAACTTCGGCGCGCCTACCTGTGACGGAAGA
TCACTTCGCAGAATAAATAAATCCTGGTGTCCCTGTTGATACCGGGAAGCCCTGGGCCAACTTTTGGCGA
AAATGAGACGTTGATCGGCACGTAAGAGGTTCCAACTTTCACCATAATGAAATAAGATCACTACCGGGCG
TATTTTTTGAGTTGTCGAGATTTTCAGGAGCTAAGGAAGCTAAAATGGAGAAAAAAATCACTGGATATAC
CACCGTTGATATATCCCAATGGCATCGTAAAGAACATTTTGAGGCATTTCAGTCAGTTGCTCAATGTACC
TATAACCAGACCGTTCAGCTGGATATTACGGCCTTTTTAAAGACCGTAAAGAAAAATAAGCACAAGTTTT
ATCCGGCCTTTATTCACATTCTTGCCCGCCTGATGAATGCTCATCCGGAATTACGTATGGCAATGAAAGA
CGGTGAGCTGGTGATATGGGATAGTGTTCACCCTTGTTACACCGTTTTCCATGAGCAAACTGAAACGTTT
TCATCGCTCTGGAGTGAATACCACGACGATTTCCGGCAGTTTCTACACATATATTCGCAAGATGTGGCGT
GTTACGGTGAAAACCTGGCCTATTTCCCTAAAGGGTTTATTGAGAATATGTTTTTCGTCTCAGCCAATCC
CTGGGTGAGTTTCACCAGTTTTGATTTAAACGTGGCCAATATGGACAACTTCTTCGCCCCCGTTT
